>Addgene plasmid #170963 | EF1A_Hygro_P2A_RUNX1_E111V_Barcode | addgene full sequence | sequence record 336855 | Addgene NGS Result
GATTTAACAAAAATTTAACGCGAATTAATTCTGTGGAATGTGTGTCAGTTAGGGTGTGGAAAGTCCCCAG
GCTCCCCAGCAGGCAGAAGTATGCAAAGCATGCATCTCAATTAGTCAGCAACCAGGTGTGGAAAGTCCCC
AGGCTCCCCAGCAGGCAGAAGTATGCAAAGCATGCATCTCAATTAGTCAGCAACCATAGTCCCGCCCCTA
ACTCCGCCCATCCCGCCCCTAACTCCGCCCAGTTCCGCCCATTCTCCGCCCCATGGCTGACTAATTTTTT
TTATTTATGCAGAGGCCGAGGCCGCCTCTGCCTCTGAGCTATTCCAGAAGTAGTGAGGAGGCTTTTTTGG
AGGCCTAGGCTTTTGCAAAAAGCTCCCGGGAGCTTGTATATCCATTTTCGGATCTGATCAGCACGTGTTG
ACAATTAATCATCGGCATAGTATATCGGCATAGTATAATACGACAAGGTGAGGAACTAAACCATGGCCAA
GTTGACCAGTGCCGTTCCGGTGCTCACCGCGCGCGACGTCGCCGGAGCGGTCGAGTTCTGGACCGACCGG
CTCGGGTTCTCCCGGGACTTCGTGGAGGACGACTTCGCCGGTGTGGTCCGGGACGACGTGACCCTGTTCA
TCAGCGCGGTCCAGGACCAGGTGGTGCCGGACAACACCCTGGCCTGGGTGTGGGTGCGCGGCCTGGACGA
GCTGTACGCCGAGTGGTCGGAGGTCGTGTCCACGAACTTCCGGGACGCCTCCGGGCCGGCCATGACCGAG
ATCGGCGAGCAGCCGTGGGGGCGGGAGTTCGCCCTGCGCGACCCGGCCGGCAACTGCGTGCACTTCGTGG
CCGAGGAGCAGGACTGACACGTGCTACGAGATTTCGATTCCACCGCCGCCTTCTATGAAAGGTTGGGCTT
CGGAATCGTTTTCCGGGACGCCGGCTGGATGATCCTCCAGCGCGGGGATCTCATGCTGGAGTTCTTCGCC
CACCCCAACTTGTTTATTGCAGCTTATAATGGTTACAAATAAAGCAATAGCATCACAAATTTCACAAATA
AAGCATTTTTTTCACTGCATTCTAGTTGTGGTTTGTCCAAACTCATCAATGTATCTTATCATGTCTGTAT
ACCGTCGACCTCTAGCTAGAGCTTGGCGTAATCATGGTCATAGCTGTTTCCTGTGTGAAATTGTTATCCG
CTCACAATTCCACACAACATACGAGCCGGAAGCATAAAGTGTAAAGCCTGGGGTGCCTAATGAGTGAGCT
AACTCACATTAATTGCGTTGCGCTCACTGCCCGCTTTCCAGTCGGGAAACCTGTCGTGCCAGCTGCATTA
ATGAATCGGCCAACGCGCGGGGAGAGGCGGTTTGCGTATTGGGCGCTCTTCCGCTTCCTCGCTCACTGAC
TCGCTGCGCTCGGTCGTTCGGCTGCGGCGAGCGGTATCAGCTCACTCAAAGGCGGTAATACGGTTATCCA
CAGAATCAGGGGATAACGCAGGAAAGAACATGTGAGCAAAAGGCCAGCAAAAGGCCAGGAACCGTAAAAA
GGCCGCGTTGCTGGCGTTTTTCCATAGGCTCCGCCCCCCTGACGAGCATCACAAAAATCGACGCTCAAGT
CAGAGGTGGCGAAACCCGACAGGACTATAAAGATACCAGGCGTTTCCCCCTGGAAGCTCCCTCGTGCGCT
CTCCTGTTCCGACCCTGCCGCTTACCGGATACCTGTCCGCCTTTCTCCCTTCGGGAAGCGTGGCGCTTTC
TCATAGCTCACGCTGTAGGTATCTCAGTTCGGTGTAGGTCGTTCGCTCCAAGCTGGGCTGTGTGCACGAA
CCCCCCGTTCAGCCCGACCGCTGCGCCTTATCCGGTAACTATCGTCTTGAGTCCAACCCGGTAAGACACG
ACTTATCGCCACTGGCAGCAGCCACTGGTAACAGGATTAGCAGAGCGAGGTATGTAGGCGGTGCTACAGA
GTTCTTGAAGTGGTGGCCTAACTACGGCTACACTAGAAGAACAGTATTTGGTATCTGCGCTCTGCTGAAG
CCAGTTACCTTCGGAAAAAGAGTTGGTAGCTCTTGATCCGGCAAACAAACCACCGCTGGTAGCGGTGGTT
TTTTTGTTTGCAAGCAGCAGATTACGCGCAGAAAAAAAGGATCTCAAGAAGATCCTTTGATCTTTTCTAC
GGGGTCTGACGCTCAGTGGAACGAAAACTCACGTTAAGGGATTTTGGTCATGAGATTATCAAAAAGGATC
TTCACCTAGATCCTTTTAAATTAAAAATGAAGTTTTAAATCAATCTAAAGTATATATGAGTAAACTTGGT
CTGACAGTTACCAATGCTTAATCAGTGAGGCACCTATCTCAGCGATCTGTCTATTTCGTTCATCCATAGT
TGCCTGACTCCCCGTCGTGTAGATAACTACGATACGGGAGGGCTTACCATCTGGCCCCAGTGCTGCAATG
ATACCGCGAGACCCACGCTCACCGGCTCCAGATTTATCAGCAATAAACCAGCCAGCCGGAAGGGCCGAGC
GCAGAAGTGGTCCTGCAACTTTATCCGCCTCCATCCAGTCTATTAATTGTTGCCGGGAAGCTAGAGTAAG
TAGTTCGCCAGTTAATAGTTTGCGCAACGTTGTTGCCATTGCTACAGGCATCGTGGTGTCACGCTCGTCG
TTTGGTATGGCTTCATTCAGCTCCGGTTCCCAACGATCAAGGCGAGTTACATGATCCCCCATGTTGTGCA
AAAAAGCGGTTAGCTCCTTCGGTCCTCCGATCGTTGTCAGAAGTAAGTTGGCCGCAGTGTTATCACTCAT
GGTTATGGCAGCACTGCATAATTCTCTTACTGTCATGCCATCCGTAAGATGCTTTTCTGTGACTGGTGAG
TACTCAACCAAGTCATTCTGAGAATAGTGTATGCGGCGACCGAGTTGCTCTTGCCCGGCGTCAATACGGG
ATAATACCGCGCCACATAGCAGAACTTTAAAAGTGCTCATCATTGGAAAACGTTCTTCGGGGCGAAAACT
CTCAAGGATCTTACCGCTGTTGAGATCCAGTTCGATGTAACCCACTCGTGCACCCAACTGATCTTCAGCA
TCTTTTACTTTCACCAGCGTTTCTGGGTGAGCAAAAACAGGAAGGCAAAATGCCGCAAAAAAGGGAATAA
GGGCGACACGGAAATGTTGAATACTCATACTCTTCCTTTTTCAATATTATTGAAGCATTTATCAGGGTTA
TTGTCTCATGAGCGGATACATATTTGAATGTATTTAGAAAAATAAACAAATAGGGGTTCCGCGCACATTT
CCCCGAAAAGTGCCACCTGACGTCGACGGATCGGGAGATCTCCCGATCCCCTATGGTGCACTCTCAGTAC
AATCTGCTCTGATGCCGCATAGTTAAGCCAGTATCTGCTCCCTGCTTGTGTGTTGGAGGTCGCTGAGTAG
TGCGCGAGCAAAATTTAAGCTACAACAAGGCAAGGCTTGACCGACAATTGCATGAAGAATCTGCTTAGGG
TTAGGCGTTTTGCGCTGCTTCGCGATGTACGGGCCAGATATACGCGTTGACATTGATTATTGACTAGTTA
TTAATAGTAATCAATTACGGGGTCATTAGTTCATAGCCCATATATGGAGTTCCGCGTTACATAACTTACG
GTAAATGGCCCGCCTGGCTGACCGCCCAACGACCCCCGCCCATTGACGTCAATAATGACGTATGTTCCCA
TAGTAACGCCAATAGGGACTTTCCATTGACGTCAATGGGTGGAGTATTTACGGTAAACTGCCCACTTGGC
AGTACATCAAGTGTATCATATGCCAAGTACGCCCCCTATTGACGTCAATGACGGTAAATGGCCCGCCTGG
CATTATGCCCAGTACATGACCTTATGGGACTTTCCTACTTGGCAGTACATCTACGTATTAGTCATCGCTA
TTACCATGGTGATGCGGTTTTGGCAGTACATCAATGGGCGTGGATAGCGGTTTGACTCACGGGGATTTCC
AAGTCTCCACCCCATTGACGTCAATGGGAGTTTGTTTTGGCACCAAAATCAACGGGACTTTCCAAAATGT
CGTAACAACTCCGCCCCATTGACGCAAATGGGCGGTAGGCGTGTACGGTGGGAGGTCTATATAAGCAGCG
CGTTTTGCCTGTACTGGGTCTCTCTGGTTAGACCAGATCTGAGCCTGGGAGCTCTCTGGCTAACTAGGGA
ACCCACTGCTTAAGCCTCAATAAAGCTTGCCTTGAGTGCTTCAAGTAGTGTGTGCCCGTCTGTTGTGTGA
CTCTGGTAACTAGAGATCCCTCAGACCCTTTTAGTCAGTGTGGAAAATCTCTAGCAGTGGCGCCCGAACA
GGGACTTGAAAGCGAAAGGGAAACCAGAGGAGCTCTCTCGACGCAGGACTCGGCTTGCTGAAGCGCGCAC
GGCAAGAGGCGAGGGGCGGCGACTGGTGAGTACGCCAAAAATTTTGACTAGCGGAGGCTAGAAGGAGAGA
GATGGGTGCGAGAGCGTCAGTATTAAGCGGGGGAGAATTAGATCGCGATGGGAAAAAATTCGGTTAAGGC
CAGGGGGAAAGAAAAAATATAAATTAAAACATATAGTATGGGCAAGCAGGGAGCTAGAACGATTCGCAGT
TAATCCTGGCCTGTTAGAAACATCAGAAGGCTGTAGACAAATACTGGGACAGCTACAACCATCCCTTCAG
ACAGGATCAGAAGAACTTAGATCATTATATAATACAGTAGCAACCCTCTATTGTGTGCATCAAAGGATAG
AGATAAAAGACACCAAGGAAGCTTTAGACAAGATAGAGGAAGAGCAAAACAAAAGTAAGACCACCGCACA
GCAAGCGGCCGCTGATCTTCAGACCTGGAGGAGGAGATATGAGGGACAATTGGAGAAGTGAATTATATAA
ATATAAAGTAGTAAAAATTGAACCATTAGGAGTAGCACCCACCAAGGCAAAGAGAAGAGTGGTGCAGAGA
GAAAAAAGAGCAGTGGGAATAGGAGCTTTGTTCCTTGGGTTCTTGGGAGCAGCAGGAAGCACTATGGGCG
CAGCGTCAATGACGCTGACGGTACAGGCCAGACAATTATTGTCTGGTATAGTGCAGCAGCAGAACAATTT
GCTGAGGGCTATTGAGGCGCAACAGCATCTGTTGCAACTCACAGTCTGGGGCATCAAGCAGCTCCAGGCA
AGAATCCTGGCTGTGGAAAGATACCTAAAGGATCAACAGCTCCTGGGGATTTGGGGTTGCTCTGGAAAAC
TCATTTGCACCACTGCTGTGCCTTGGAATGCTAGTTGGAGTAATAAATCTCTGGAACAGATTTGGAATCA
CACGACCTGGATGGAGTGGGACAGAGAAATTAACAATTACACAAGCTTAATACACTCCTTAATTGAAGAA
TCGCAAAACCAGCAAGAAAAGAATGAACAAGAATTATTGGAATTAGATAAATGGGCAAGTTTGTGGAATT
GGTTTAACATAACAAATTGGCTGTGGTATATAAAATTATTCATAATGATAGTAGGAGGCTTGGTAGGTTT
AAGAATAGTTTTTGCTGTACTTTCTATAGTGAATAGAGTTAGGCAGGGATATTCACCATTATCGTTTCAG
ACCCACCTCCCAACCCCGAGGGGACCCGACAGGCCCGAAGGAATAGAAGAAGAAGGTGGAGAGAGAGACA
GAGACAGATCCATTCGATTAGTGAACGGATCGGCACTGCGTGCGCCAATTCTGCAGACAAATGGCAGTAT
TCATCCACAATTTTAAAAGAAAAGGGGGGATTGGGGGGTACAGTGCAGGGGAAAGAATAGTAGACATAAT
AGCAACAGACATACAAACTAAAGAATTACAAAAACAAATTACAAAAATTCAAAATTTTCGGGTTTATTAC
AGGGACAGCAGAGATCCAGTTTGGTTAATTAATCGATAAGCTTTGCAAAGATGGATAAAGTTTTAAACAG
AGAGGAATCTTTGCAGCTAATGGACCTTCTAGGTCTTGAAAGGAGTGGGAATTGGCTCCGGTGCCCGTCA
GTGGGCAGAGCGCACATCGCCCACAGTCCCCGAGAAGTTGGGGGGAGGGGTCGGCAATTGAACCGGTGCC
TAGAGAAGGTGGCGCGGGGTAAACTGGGAAAGTGATGTCGTGTACTGGCTCCGCCTTTTTCCCGAGGGTG
GGGGAGAACCGTATATAAGTGCAGTAGTCGCCGTGAACGTTCTTTTTCGCAACGGGTTTGCCGCCAGAAC
ACAGGTAAGTGCCGTGTGTGGTTCCCGCGGGCCTGGCCTCTTTACGGGTTATGGCCCTTGCGTGCCTTGA
ATTACTTCCACCTGGCTGCAGTACGTGATTCTTGATCCCGAGCTTCGGGTTGGAAGTGGGTGGGAGAGTT
CGAGGCCTTGCGCTTAAGGAGCCCCTTCGCCTCGTGCTTGAGTTGAGGCCTGGCCTGGGCGCTGGGGCCG
CCGCGTGCGAATCTGGTGGCACCTTCGCGCCTGTCTCGCTGCTTTCGATAAGTCTCTAGCCATTTAAAAT
TTTTGATGACCTGCTGCGACGCTTTTTTTCTGGCAAGATAGTCTTGTAAATGCGGGCCAAGATCTGCACA
CTGGTATTTCGGTTTTTGGGGCCGCGGGCGGCGACGGGGCCCGTGCGTCCCAGCGCACATGTTCGGCGAG
GCGGGGCCTGCGAGCGCGGCCACCGAGAATCGGACGGGGGTAGTCTCAAGCTGGCCGGCCTGCTCTGGTG
CCTGGCCTCGCGCCGCCGTGTATCGCCCCGCCCTGGGCGGCAAGGCTGGCCCGGTCGGCACCAGTTGCGT
GAGCGGAAAGATGGCCGCTTCCCGGCCCTGCTGCAGGGAGCTCAAAATGGAGGACGCGGCGCTCGGGAGA
GCGGGCGGGTGAGTCACCCACACAAAGGAAAAGGGCCTTTCCGTCCTCAGCCGTCGCTTCATGTGACTCC
ACGGAGTACCGGGCGCCGTCCAGGCACCTCGATTAGTTCTCGAGCTTTTGGAGTACGTCGTCTTTAGGTT
GGGGGGAGGGGTTTTATGCGATGGAGTTTCCCCACACTGAGTGGGTGGAGACTGAAGTTAGGCCAGCTTG
GCACTTGATGTAATTCTCCTTGGAATTTGCCCTTTTTGAGTTTGGATCTTGGTTCATTCTCAAGCCTCAG
ACAGTGGTTCAAAGTTTTTTTCTTCCATTTCAGGTGTCGTGAGGAATTAGCTTGGTACTAATACGACTCA
CTATAGGGAGACCCAAGCTGGCTAGGTAAGCTTGATATCGAATTCCTGCAGCCCGGGGGATCCCGCCACC
ATGAAAAAGCCTGAACTCACCGCGACGTCTGTCGAGAAGTTTCTGATCGAAAAGTTCGACAGCGTCTCCG
ACCTGATGCAGCTCTCGGAGGGCGAAGAATCTCGTGCTTTCAGCTTCGATGTAGGAGGGCGTGGATATGT
CCTGCGGGTAAATAGCTGCGCCGATGGTTTCTACAAAGATCGTTATGTTTATCGGCACTTTGCATCGGCC
GCGCTCCCGATTCCGGAAGTGCTTGACATTGGGGAATTCAGCGAGAGCCTGACCTATTGCATCTCCCGCC
GTGCACAGGGTGTCACGTTGCAAGACCTGCCTGAAACCGAACTGCCCGCTGTTCTGCAGCCGGTCGCGGA
GGCCATGGATGCGATCGCTGCGGCCGATCTTAGCCAGACGAGCGGGTTCGGCCCATTCGGACCGCAAGGA
ATCGGTCAATACACTACATGGCGTGATTTCATATGCGCGATTGCTGATCCCCATGTGTATCACTGGCAAA
CTGTGATGGACGACACCGTCAGTGCGTCCGTCGCGCAGGCTCTCGATGAGCTGATGCTTTGGGCCGAGGA
CTGCCCCGAAGTCCGGCACCTCGTGCACGCGGATTTCGGCTCCAACAATGTCCTGACGGACAATGGCCGC
ATAACAGCGGTCATTGACTGGAGCGAGGCGATGTTCGGGGATTCCCAATACGAGGTCGCCAACATCTTCT
TCTGGAGGCCGTGGTTGGCTTGTATGGAGCAGCAGACGCGCTACTTCGAGCGGAGGCATCCGGAGCTTGC
AGGATCGCCGCGGCTCCGGGCGTATATGCTCCGCATTGGTCTTGACCAACTCTATCAGAGCTTGGTTGAC
GGCAATTTCGATGATGCAGCTTGGGCGCAGGGTCGATGCGACGCAATCGTCCGATCCGGAGCCGGGACTG
TCGGGCGTACACAAATCGCCCGCAGAAGCGCGGCCGTCTGGACCGATGGCTGTGTAGAAGTACTCGCCGA
TAGTGGAAACCGACGCCCCAGCACTCGTCCGAGGGCAAAGGAAGGATCCGGCGCAACAAACTTCTCTCTG
CTGAAACAAGCCGGAGATGTCGAAGAGAATCCTGGACCGATGCGTATCCCCGTAGATGCCAGCACGAGCC
GCCGCTTCACGCCGCCTTCCACCGCGCTGAGCCCAGGCAAGATGAGCGAGGCGTTGCCGCTGGGCGCCCC
GGACGCCGGCGCTGCCCTGGCCGGCAAGCTGAGGAGCGGCGACCGCAGCATGGTGGAGGTGCTGGCCGAC
CACCCGGGCGAGCTGGTGCGCACCGACAGCCCCAACTTCCTCTGCTCCGTGCTGCCTACGCACTGGCGCT
GCAACAAGACCCTGCCCATCGCTTTCAAGGTGGTGGCCCTAGGGGATGTTCCAGATGGCACTCTGGTCAC
TGTGATGGCTGGCAATGATGTAAACTACTCGGCTGAGCTGAGAAATGCTACCGCAGCCATGAAGAACCAG
GTTGCAAGATTTAATGACCTCAGGTTTGTCGGTCGAAGTGGAAGAGGGAAAAGCTTCACTCTGACCATCA
CTGTCTTCACAAACCCACCGCAAGTCGCCACCTACCACAGAGCCATCAAAATCACAGTGGATGGGCCCCG
AGAACCTCGAAGACATCGGCAGAAACTAGATGATCAGACCAAGCCCGGGAGCTTGTCCTTTTCCGAGCGG
CTCAGTGAACTGGAGCAGCTGCGGCGCACAGCCATGAGGGTCAGCCCACACCACCCAGCCCCCACGCCCA
ACCCTCGTGCCTCCCTGAACCACTCCACTGCCTTTAACCCTCAGCCTCAGAGTCAGATGCAGGATACAAG
GCAGATCCAACCATCCCCACCGTGGTCCTACGATCAGTCCTACCAATACCTGGGATCCATTGCCTCTCCT
TCTGTGCACCCAGCAACGCCCATTTCACCTGGACGTGCCAGCGGCATGACAACCCTCTCTGCAGAACTTT
CCAGTCGACTCTCAACGGCACCCGACCTGACAGCGTTCAGCGACCCGCGCCAGTTCCCCGCGCTGCCCTC
CATCTCCGACCCCCGCATGCACTATCCAGGCGCCTTCACCTACTCCCCGACGCCGGTCACCTCGGGCATC
GGCATCGGCATGTCGGCCATGGGCTCGGCCACGCGCTACCACACCTACCTGCCGCCGCCCTACCCCGGCT
CGTCGCAAGCGCAGGGAGGCCCGTTCCAAGCCAGCTCGCCCTCCTACCACCTGTACTACGGCGCCTCGGC
CGGCTCCTACCAGTTCTCCATGGTGGGCGGCGAGCGCTCGCCGCCGCGCATCCTGCCGCCCTGCACCAAC
GCCTCCACCGGCTCCGCGCTGCTCAACCCCAGCCTCCCGAACCAGAGCGACGTGGTGGAGGCCGAGGGCA
GCCACAGCAACTCCCCCACCAACATGGCGCCCTCCGCGCGCCTGGAGGAGGCCGTGTGGAGGCCCTACTG
ACTAGCTAAGTTAGAACTATTTCCTGGCTGTTACGCGGTTCGTCAAGCGCTACTGACGGGCTTGTTAAAC
AGTGAACCGCCCGCCCCACGACCCGCAGCGCCCGACCGAAAGGAGCGCACGACCCCATGCATCGAACAAA
AGAAAAGGGGGGACTGGAAGGGCTAATTCACTCCCAACGAAGACAAGATATCATAACTTCGTATAGCATA
CATTATACGAAGTTATCATCTAGCTGGTCCGGACTGTACTGGGTCTCTCTGGTTAGACCAGATCTGAGCC
TGGGAGCTCTCTGGCTAACTAGGGAACCCACTGCTTAAGCCTCAATAAAGCTTGCCTTGAGTGCTTCAAG
TAGTGTGTGCCCGTCTGTTGTGTGACTCTGGTAACTAGAGATCCCTCAGACCCTTTTAGTCAGTGTGGAA
AATCTCTAGCAGGGCCCGTTTAAACCCGCTGATCAGCCTCGACTGTGCCTTCTAGTTGCCAGCCATCTGT
TGTTTGCCCCTCCCCCGTGCCTTCCTTGACCCTGGAAGGTGCCACTCCCACTGTCCTTTCCTAATAAAAT
GAGGAAATTGCATCGCATTGTCTGAGTAGGTGTCATTCTATTCTGGGGGGTGGGGTGGGGCAGGACAGCA
AGGGGGAGGATTGGGAAGACAATAGCAGGCATGCTGGGGATGCGGTGGGCTCTATGGCTTCTGAGGCGGA
AAGAACCAGCTGGGGCTCTAGGGGGTATCCCC
[124 nt withheld, positions 10463-10586]
C
[91 nt withheld, positions 10588-10678]
A
[49 nt withheld, positions 10680-10728]
CCTTTGACGTTGGAGTCCACGTTCTTT
[37 nt withheld, positions 10756-10792]
ACCCTATCTCGGTCTATTCTTTTGATTTATAAGGGATTTTGCCGATTTCGGCCTATTGGTTAAAAAATGA
GCT
Features (pLannotate 1.2.2; 33 found; start..end, strand, type, name):
     40..369     +  promoter       SV40 promoter: SV40 enhancer and early promoter
    417..464     +  promoter       EM7 promoter: synthetic bacterial promoter&nbsp
    483..857     +  CDS            BleoR: antibiotic-binding protein; Sh ble from Streptoalloteichus hindustanus; confers resistance to bleomycin, phleomycin, and Zeocin™
    867..992     +  CDS            ble (fragment): BLE_KLEPN - Experimental evidence at protein level: Swiss-Prot protein existence level 1. Binding protein with a strong affinity to the bleomycin family of antibiotics. Binds to CL990; an antimitotic-antibiotic compound. From Klebsiella pneumoniae.
    987..1108    +  polyA_signal   SV40 poly(A) signal: SV40 polyadenylation signal
   1179..1201    -  protein_bind   lac operator (fragment): The lac repressor binds to the lac operator to inhibit transcription in E. coli. This inhibition can be relieved by adding lactose or isopropyl-β-D-thiogalactopyranoside (IPTG). lac repressor encoded by lacI
   1205..1235    -  promoter       lac promoter: promoter for the E. coli lac operon
   1250..1271    -  protein_bind   CAP binding site: CAP binding activates transcription in the presence of cAMP. E. coli catabolite activator protein
   1284..1376    -  CDS            lacI (fragment): lac repressor; lacI; The lac repressor binds to the lac operator to inhibit transcription in E. coli. This inhibition can be relieved by adding lactose or isopropyl-β-D-thiogalactopyranoside (IPTG).
   1559..2147    -  rep_origin     ori: high-copy-number ColE1/pMB1/pBR322/pUC origin of replication
   2318..3178    -  CDS            AmpR: β-lactamase; bla; confers resistance to ampicillin, carbenicillin, and related antibiotics
   3179..3283    -  promoter       AmpR promoter: bla
   3342..3394    -  misc_feature   bom (fragment): basis of mobility region from pBR322
   3549..3928    +  enhancer       CMV enhancer: human cytomegalovirus immediate early enhancer
   3929..4128    +  promoter       CMV promoter: human cytomegalovirus (CMV) immediate early promoter
   4146..4326    +  LTR            5' LTR (truncated): truncated 5' long terminal repeat (LTR) from HIV-1
   4373..4498    +  misc_feature   HIV-1 Ψ: packaging signal of human immunodeficiency virus type 1
   4482..4845    +  CDS            HIV-1 gag (fragment): gag protein from human immunodeficiency virus 1; gag
   4991..5224    +  misc_feature   RRE: The Rev response element (RRE) of HIV-1 allows for Rev-dependent mRNA export from the nucleus to the cytoplasm.
   5601..5701    +  CDS            Rev (fragment): human immunodeficiency virus 1 (HIV-1) Rev protein; rev; enhances nuclear export of unspliced and incompletely spliced viral mRNAs
   5751..5868    +  misc_feature   cPPT/CTS: central polypurine tract and central termination sequence of HIV-1
   5931..5997    +  CDS            small t antigen (fragment): SV40 (simian virus 40) small t antigen
   6004..7182    +  promoter       EF-1α promoter: strong constitutive promoter for human elongation factor EF-1α
   7199..7217    +  promoter       T7 promoter: promoter for bacteriophage T7 RNA polymerase
   7237..7273    -  misc_feature   MCS (fragment): pBluescript multiple cloning site
   7281..8303    +  CDS            hph: KHYB_ECOLX - Experimental evidence at protein level: Swiss-Prot protein existence level 1. The aminoglycoside phosphotransferases achieve inactivation of their antibiotic substrates by phosphorylation. Only phosphorylates hygromycin and closely related compounds such as demethyl analogs and destomycin. From Escherichia coli.
   8370..9728    +  CDS            RUNX1: RUNX1_HUMAN - Also known as AML1, CBFA2. Experimental evidence at protein level: Swiss-Prot protein existence level 1. Isoform AML-1L interferes with the transactivation activity of RUNX1. From Homo sapiens (Human).
   9812..9925    +  CDS            nef (fragment): NEF_HV1LA - Experimental evidence at protein level: Swiss-Prot protein existence level 1. Extracellular Nef protein targets CD4(+) T-lymphocytes for apoptosis by interacting with CXCR4 surface receptors. From Human immunodeficiency virus type 1 group M subtype B (isolate Lai) (HIV-1).
   9923..9956    +  protein_bind   loxP: Cre-mediated recombination occurs in the 8-bp core sequence (GCATACAT). Cre recombinase
   9981..10161   +  LTR            5' LTR (truncated): truncated 5' long terminal repeat (LTR) from HIV-1
  10193..10417   +  polyA_signal   bGH poly(A) signal: bovine growth hormone polyadenylation signal
  10421..10442   +  promoter       SV40 promoter (fragment): SV40 enhancer and early promoter
  10463..26      +  rep_origin     f1 ori (across the origin) (sequence partly withheld): f1 bacteriophage origin of replication; arrow indicates direction of (+) strand synthesis
