[The description below was written by a language model from this plasmid's Addgene catalogue record and pLannotate feature annotations shown in this document.]
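Description:
EF1A_Hygro_P2A_RUNX1_E111V_Barcode is a lentiviral transfer plasmid for stable overexpression of a human RUNX1 (AML1) point mutant, E111V, in mammalian cells. It derives from the EF1a_mCherry_P2A_Hygro_Barcode backbone, with the RUNX1 coding sequence introduced by Gibson assembly. In bacteria it is maintained through a high-copy ColE1/pUC-type origin and ampicillin resistance (AmpR). An f1 origin is also present, as is a separate SV40/EM7-driven BleoR cassette with an SV40 poly(A) signal, which lies outside the viral genome.

The packaged region has the layout typical of a third-generation vector. A CMV enhancer/promoter drives a truncated HIV-1 5' LTR, followed by the Ψ packaging signal with a gag fragment, the RRE for Rev-dependent nuclear export, and the cPPT/CTS. The downstream LTR is also truncated and is preceded by a nef fragment and a single loxP site, with a bGH poly(A) signal after it. No WPRE is annotated.

Within this frame, the human EF-1α promoter drives one open reading frame in which the hygromycin phosphotransferase gene (hph) comes first and the 1,359 bp RUNX1 E111V sequence second. According to the construct name, the two are joined by a P2A self-cleaving peptide. The feature table does not annotate it, although a short gap between the two coding sequences is consistent with it. This linkage couples hygromycin selection of transduced cells to expression of the mutant transcription factor. The name also indicates a barcode, presumably for tracking the variant in pooled experiments, but its position is not annotated. The associated publication concerns phenotyping of RUNX1 coding variants, which suggests this construct is one of a set of such variants.
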