Addgene plasmid #170963: EF1A_Hygro_P2A_RUNX1_E111V_Barcode
Purpose: Overexpression of RUNX1 E111V mutant protein.
Depositing lab: Prashant Mali. Depositing organization: University of California, San Diego (UCSD). Publication: Interface-guided phenotyping of coding variants in the transcription factor RUNX1. Ozturk K, Panwala R, Sheen J, Ford K, Jayne N, Portell A, Zhang DE, Hutter S, Haferlach T, Ideker T, Mali P, Carter H. Cell Rep. 2024 Jul 4;43(7):114436. doi: 10.1016/j.celrep.2024.114436. PubMed 38968069.
Backbone
  Vector backbone: EF1a_mCherry_P2A_Hygro_Barcode
  Backbone manufacturer: Prashant Mali (Addgene #120426)
  Backbone size w/o insert (bp): 9508
  Vector type: Mammalian Expression, Lentiviral
  Selectable markers: Hygromycin
Growth in bacteria
  Bacterial resistance: Ampicillin, 100 μg/mL
  Growth temperature: 37°C
  Growth strain: NEB Stable
  Copy number: High Copy
Gene/Insert
  Gene/Insert name: RUNX1 (alt name: AML1)
  Species: H. sapiens (human)
  Insert size (bp): 1359
  Mutation: E111V
  Entrez Gene: RUNX1 (a.k.a. AML1, AML1-EVI-1, AMLCR1, CBF2alpha, CBFA2, EVI-1, PEBP2aB, PEBP2alpha)
  Promoter: Ef1A
  Cloning method: Gibson Cloning
  Sequencing primers: 5′ CTGTGTAGAAGTACTCGCCGATAGTG; 3′ TCTTGTCTTCGTTGGGAGTG
Terms and licenses: Academic/Nonprofit Terms; Industry Terms: Not Available to Industry
Depositor comments: Please visit https://doi.org/10.1101/2023.08.03.551876 for bioRxiv preprint.
How to cite: EF1A_Hygro_P2A_RUNX1_E111V_Barcode was a gift from Prashant Mali (Addgene plasmid # 170963 ; http://n2t.net/addgene:170963 ; RRID:Addgene_170963)
